Addgene plasmid #170310: pCSIIbsr-4082NES(ForAMPK)
Purpose: The lentiviral vector for AMPK FRET-biosensor
Depositing lab: Michiyuki Matsuda. Depositing organization: Kyoto University, Graduate School of Biostudies. Publication: A Highly Sensitive FRET Biosensor for AMPK Exhibits Heterogeneous AMPK Responses among Cells and Organs. Konagaya Y, Terai K, Hirao Y, Takakura K, Imajo M, Kamioka Y, Sasaoka N, Kakizuka A, Sumiyama K, Asano T, Matsuda M. Cell Rep. 2017 Nov 28;21(9):2628-2638. doi: 10.1016/j.celrep.2017.10.113. PubMed 29186696.
Backbone
  Vector backbone: pCSIIbsr
  Vector type: Mammalian Expression, Lentiviral
  Selectable markers: Blasticidin
Growth in bacteria
  Bacterial resistance: Ampicillin, 100 μg/mL
  Growth temperature: 37°C
  Growth strain: NEB Stable
  Copy number: Unknown
Gene/Insert
  Gene/Insert name: 4082NES (FRET biosensor for AMPK activity)
  Species: Synthetic
  Insert size (bp): 2300
Terms and licenses: Academic/Nonprofit Terms; Industry Terms: Not Available to Industry
How to cite: pCSIIbsr-4082NES(ForAMPK) was a gift from Michiyuki Matsuda (Addgene plasmid # 170310 ; http://n2t.net/addgene:170310 ; RRID:Addgene_170310)
