[The description below was written by a language model from this plasmid's Addgene catalogue record and pLannotate feature annotations shown in this document.]
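Description:
pCSIIbsr-4082NES(ForAMPK) is a third-generation-style HIV-1 lentiviral transfer vector built on the pCSIIbsr backbone for stable expression of a genetically encoded FRET biosensor of AMPK activity in mammalian cells. In bacteria it is maintained through a high-copy ColE1/pUC-type origin with ampicillin resistance. The backbone also carries an f1 origin and an SV40/EM7-driven bleomycin/Zeocin resistance cassette lying outside the viral genome. Viral genomic RNA is transcribed from a CMV enhancer/promoter fused to a truncated 5' LTR. The packaged region contains the Ψ packaging signal with a gag fragment, the Rev response element for Rev-dependent nuclear export, and the cPPT/CTS element that aids nuclear import. It ends in a truncated 3' LTR followed by a bGH polyadenylation signal.

Inside the provirus, the human EF-1α promoter drives the synthetic 4082NES insert of about 2.3 kb. The annotated parts are a YPet yellow acceptor, a fragment of yeast Rad53, an unannotated stretch of several hundred bases, and a Turquoise-GL cyan donor. In biosensors of this design the Rad53 portion generally acts as a phosphopeptide-binding domain, and the unannotated stretch would be expected to hold a linker and kinase substrate motif, but the record does not spell this out. Phosphorylation by AMPK would then alter FRET between the two fluorophores. The "NES" in the name suggests a nuclear export signal for cytoplasmic localisation, though none is annotated. An EMCV IRES links the biosensor to blasticidin S deaminase, so transduced cells can be selected with blasticidin from the same transcript, and a WPRE enhances expression. The construct is used to make lentivirus for generating stable reporter cell lines for live imaging of AMPK activity.
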