Features (pLannotate 1.2.2; 33 found; start..end, strand, type, name):
      1..380     +  enhancer       CMV enhancer: human cytomegalovirus immediate early enhancer
    381..580     +  promoter       CMV promoter: human cytomegalovirus (CMV) immediate early promoter
    598..778     +  LTR            5' LTR (truncated): truncated 5' long terminal repeat (LTR) from HIV-1
    825..950     +  misc_feature   HIV-1 Ψ: packaging signal of human immunodeficiency virus type 1
    934..1272    +  CDS            HIV-1 gag (fragment): gag protein from human immunodeficiency virus 1; gag
   1442..1675    +  misc_feature   RRE: The Rev response element (RRE) of HIV-1 allows for Rev-dependent mRNA export from the nucleus to the cytoplasm.
   2052..2152    +  CDS            Rev (fragment): human immunodeficiency virus 1 (HIV-1) Rev protein; rev; enhances nuclear export of unspliced and incompletely spliced viral mRNAs
   2178..2295    +  misc_feature   cPPT/CTS: central polypurine tract and central termination sequence of HIV-1
   2351..3513    +  promoter       EF-1α promoter: strong constitutive promoter for human elongation factor EF-1α
   3548..4258    +  CDS            YPet: yellow fluorescent protein optimized for FRET with CyPet (Nguyen and Daugherty, 2005)
   4235..4687    +  CDS            RAD53 (fragment): RAD53_YEAST - Also known as MEC2, SAD1, SPK1. Experimental evidence at protein level: Swiss-Prot protein existence level 1. Controls S-phase checkpoint as well as G1 and G2 DNA damage checkpoints. Phosphorylates proteins on serine, threonine, and tyrosine. Prevents entry into anaphase and mitotic exit after DNA damage via regulation of the Polo kinase CDC5. Seems to be involved in the phosphorylation of RPH1. From Saccharomyces cerevisiae (strain ATCC 204508 / S288c) (Baker's yeast).
   5132..5842    +  CDS            Turquoise-GL: Turquoise-GL is a basic (constitutively fluorescent) cyan fluorescent protein published in 2010, derived from Aequorea victoria.
   5895..6481    +  misc_feature   IRES2: internal ribosome entry site (IRES) of the encephalomyocarditis virus (EMCV)
   6482..6880    +  CDS            BSD: blasticidin S deaminase; Aspergillus terreus BSD; confers resistance to blasticidin
   6924..7512    +  misc_feature   WPRE: woodchuck hepatitis virus posttranscriptional regulatory element
   7437..8024    +  CDS            nef: NEF_HV112 - Experimental evidence at protein level: Swiss-Prot protein existence level 1. Extracellular Nef protein targets CD4(+) T-lymphocytes for apoptosis by interacting with CXCR4 surface receptors. From Human immunodeficiency virus type 1 group M subtype B (isolate PCV12) (HIV-1).
   8031..8211    +  LTR            5' LTR (truncated): truncated 5' long terminal repeat (LTR) from HIV-1
   8243..8467    +  polyA_signal   bGH poly(A) signal: bovine growth hormone polyadenylation signal
   8471..8492    +  promoter       SV40 promoter (fragment): SV40 enhancer and early promoter
   8513..8941    +  rep_origin     f1 ori (sequence partly withheld): f1 bacteriophage origin of replication; arrow indicates direction of (+) strand synthesis
   8955..9284    +  promoter       SV40 promoter: SV40 enhancer and early promoter
   9332..9379    +  promoter       EM7 promoter: synthetic bacterial promoter&nbsp
   9398..9772    +  CDS            BleoR: antibiotic-binding protein; Sh ble from Streptoalloteichus hindustanus; confers resistance to bleomycin, phleomycin, and Zeocin™
   9782..9907    +  CDS            ble (fragment): BLE_KLEPN - Experimental evidence at protein level: Swiss-Prot protein existence level 1. Binding protein with a strong affinity to the bleomycin family of antibiotics. Binds to CL990; an antimitotic-antibiotic compound. From Klebsiella pneumoniae.
   9902..10023   +  polyA_signal   SV40 poly(A) signal: SV40 polyadenylation signal
  10094..10116   -  protein_bind   lac operator (fragment): The lac repressor binds to the lac operator to inhibit transcription in E. coli. This inhibition can be relieved by adding lactose or isopropyl-β-D-thiogalactopyranoside (IPTG). lac repressor encoded by lacI
  10120..10150   -  promoter       lac promoter: promoter for the E. coli lac operon
  10165..10186   -  protein_bind   CAP binding site: CAP binding activates transcription in the presence of cAMP. E. coli catabolite activator protein
  10199..10291   -  CDS            lacI (fragment): lac repressor; lacI; The lac repressor binds to the lac operator to inhibit transcription in E. coli. This inhibition can be relieved by adding lactose or isopropyl-β-D-thiogalactopyranoside (IPTG).
  10474..11062   -  rep_origin     ori: high-copy-number ColE1/pMB1/pBR322/pUC origin of replication
  11233..12093   -  CDS            AmpR: β-lactamase; bla; confers resistance to ampicillin, carbenicillin, and related antibiotics
  12094..12198   -  promoter       AmpR promoter: bla
  12257..12309   -  misc_feature   bom (fragment): basis of mobility region from pBR322
>Addgene plasmid #170310 | pCSIIbsr-4082NES(ForAMPK) | addgene full sequence | sequence record 334632 | Addgene NGS Result
GACATTGATTATTGACTAGTTATTAATAGTAATCAATTACGGGGTCATTAGTTCATAGCCCATATATGGA
GTTCCGCGTTACATAACTTACGGTAAATGGCCCGCCTGGCTGACCGCCCAACGACCCCCGCCCATTGACG
TCAATAATGACGTATGTTCCCATAGTAACGCCAATAGGGACTTTCCATTGACGTCAATGGGTGGAGTATT
TACGGTAAACTGCCCACTTGGCAGTACATCAAGTGTATCATATGCCAAGTACGCCCCCTATTGACGTCAA
TGACGGTAAATGGCCCGCCTGGCATTATGCCCAGTACATGACCTTATGGGACTTTCCTACTTGGCAGTAC
ATCTACGTATTAGTCATCGCTATTACCATGGTGATGCGGTTTTGGCAGTACATCAATGGGCGTGGATAGC
GGTTTGACTCACGGGGATTTCCAAGTCTCCACCCCATTGACGTCAATGGGAGTTTGTTTTGGCACCAAAA
TCAACGGGACTTTCCAAAATGTCGTAACAACTCCGCCCCATTGACGCAAATGGGCGGTAGGCGTGTACGG
TGGGAGGTCTATATAAGCAGCGCGTTTTGCCTGTACTGGGTCTCTCTGGTTAGACCAGATCTGAGCCTGG
GAGCTCTCTGGCTAACTAGGGAACCCACTGCTTAAGCCTCAATAAAGCTTGCCTTGAGTGCTTCAAGTAG
TGTGTGCCCGTCTGTTGTGTGACTCTGGTAACTAGAGATCCCTCAGACCCTTTTAGTCAGTGTGGAAAAT
CTCTAGCAGTGGCGCCCGAACAGGGACTTGAAAGCGAAAGGGAAACCAGAGGAGCTCTCTCGACGCAGGA
CTCGGCTTGCTGAAGCGCGCACGGCAAGAGGCGAGGGGCGGCGACTGGTGAGTACGCCAAAAATTTTGAC
TAGCGGAGGCTAGAAGGAGAGAGATGGGTGCGAGAGCGTCAGTATTAAGCGGGGGAGAATTAGATCGCGA
TGGGAAAAAATTCGGTTAAGGCCAGGGGGAAAGAAAAAATATAAATTAAAACATATAGTATGGGCAAGCA
GGGAGCTAGAACGATTCGCAGTTAATCCTGGCCTGTTAGAAACATCAGAAGGCTGTAGACAAATACTGGG
ACAGCTACAACCATCCCTTCAGACAGGATCAGAAGAACTTAGATCATTATATAATACAGTAGCAACCCTC
TATTGTGTGCATCAAAGGATAGAGATAAAAGACACCAAGGAAGCTTTAGACAAGATAGAGGAAGAGCAAA
ACAAAAGTAAGACCACCGCACAGCAAGGGCCGCTGATCTTCAGACCTGGAGGAGGAGATATGAGGGACAA
TTGGAGAAGTGAATTATATAAATATAAAGTAGTAAAAATTGAACCATTAGGAGTAGCACCCACCAAGGCA
AAGAGAAGAGTGGTGCAGAGAGAAAAAAGAGCAGTGGGAATAGGAGCTTTGTTCCTTGGGTTCTTGGGAG
CAGCAGGAAGCACTATGGGCGCAGCGTCAATGACGCTGACGGTACAGGCCAGACAATTATTGTCTGGTAT
AGTGCAGCAGCAGAACAATTTGCTGAGGGCTATTGAGGCGCAACAGCATCTGTTGCAACTCACAGTCTGG
GGCATCAAGCAGCTCCAGGCAAGAATCCTGGCTGTGGAAAGATACCTAAAGGATCAACAGCTCCTGGGGA
TTTGGGGTTGCTCTGGAAAACTCATTTGCACCACTGCTGTGCCTTGGAATGCTAGTTGGAGTAATAAATC
TCTGGAACAGATTTGGAATCACACGACCTGGATGGAGTGGGACAGAGAAATTAACAATTACACAAGCTTA
ATACACTCCTTAATTGAAGAATCGCAAAACCAGCAAGAAAAGAATGAACAAGAATTATTGGAATTAGATA
AATGGGCAAGTTTGTGGAATTGGTTTAACATAACAAATTGGCTGTGGTATATAAAATTATTCATAATGAT
AGTAGGAGGCTTGGTAGGTTTAAGAATAGTTTTTGCTGTACTTTCTATAGTGAATAGAGTTAGGCAGGGA
TATTCACCATTATCGTTTCAGACCCACCTCCCAACCCCGAGGGGACCCGACAGGCCCGAAGGAATAGAAG
AAGAAGGTGGAGAGAGAGACAGAGACAGATCCATTCGATTAGTGAACGGATCTACAAATGGCAGTATTCA
TCCACAATTTTAAAAGAAAAGGGGGGATTGGGGGGTACAGTGCAGGGGAAAGAATAGTAGACATAATAGC
AACAGACATACAAACTAAAGAATTACAAAAACAAATTACAAAAATTCAAAATTTTCGGGTTTATTACAGG
GACAGCAGAAATTCACTTTGAATTAATTCAAGCTTCGTGAGGCTCCGGTGCCCGTCAGTGGGCAGAGCGC
ACATCGCCCACAGTCCCCGAGAAGTTGGGGGGAGGGGTCGGCAATTGAACCGGTGCCTAGAGAAGGTGGC
GCGGGGTAAACTGGGAAAGTGATGTCGTGTACTGGCTCCGCCTTTTTCCCGAGGGTGGGGGAGAACCGTA
TATAAGTGCAGTAGTCGCCGTGAACGTTCTTTTTCGCAACGGGTTTGCCGCCAGAACACAGGTAAGTGCC
GTGTGTGGTTCCCGCGGGCCTGGCCTCTTTACGGGTTATGGCCCTTGCGTGCCTTGAATTACTTCCACCT
GGCTCCAGTACGTGATTCTTGATCCCGAGCTGGAGCCAGGGGCGGGCCTTGCGCTTTAGGAGCCCCTTCG
CCTCGTGCTTGAGTTGAGGCCTGGCCTGGGCGCTGGGGCCGCCGCGTGCGAATCTGGTGGCACCTTCGCG
CCTGTCTCGCTGCTTTCGATAAGTCTCTAGCCATTTAAAATTTTTGATGACCTGCTGCGACGCTTTTTTT
CTGGCAAGATAGTCTTGTAAATGCGGGCCAGGATCTGCACACTGGTATTTCGGTTTTTGGGGCCGCGGGC
GGCGACGGGGCCCGTGCGTCCCAGCGCACATGTTCGGCGAGGCGGGGCCTGCGAGCGCGGCCACCGAGAA
TCGGACGGGGGTAGTCTCAAGCTGGCCGGCCTGCTCTGGTGCCTGGCCTCGCGCCGCCGTGTATCGCCCC
GCCCTGGGCGGCAAGGCTGGCCCGGTCGGCACCAGTTGCGTGAGCGGAAAGATGGCCGCTTCCCGGCCCT
GCTCCAGGGGGCTCAAAATGGAGGACGCGGCGCTCGGGAGAGCGGGCGGGTGAGTCACCCACACAAAGGA
AAGGGGCCTTTCCGTCCTCAGCCGTCGCTTCATGTGACTCCACGGAGTACCGGGCGCCGTCCAGGCACCT
CGATTAGTTCTGGAGCTTTTGGAGTACGTCGTCTTTAGGTTGGGGGGAGGGGTTTTATGCGATGGAGTTT
CCCCACACTGAGTGGGTGGAGACTGAAGTTAGGCCAGCTTGGCACTTGATGTAATTCTCCTTGGAATTTG
CCCTTTTTGAGTTTGGATCTTGGTTCATTCTCAAGCCTCAGACAGTGGTTCAAAGTTTTTTTCTTCCATT
TCAGGTGTCGTGAACACGCTACCGGTCTCGACGAATTCGCCCTTAGCATGTCTAAAGGTGAAGAATTATT
CACTGGTGTTGTCCCAATTTTGGTTGAATTAGATGGTGATGTTAATGGTCACAAATTTTCTGTCTCCGGT
GAAGGTGAAGGTGATGCTACGTACGGTAAATTGACCTTAAAATTACTCTGTACTACTGGTAAATTGCCAG
TTCCATGGCCAACCTTAGTCACTACTTTAGGTTATGGTGTTCAATGTTTTGCTAGATACCCAGATCATAT
GAAACAACATGACTTTTTCAAGTCTGCCATGCCAGAAGGTTATGTTCAAGAAAGAACTATTTTTTTCAAA
GATGACGGTAACTACAAGACCAGAGCTGAAGTCAAGTTTGAAGGTGATACCTTAGTTAATAGAATCGAAT
TAAAAGGTATTGATTTTAAAGAAGATGGTAACATTTTAGGTCACAAATTGGAATACAACTATAACTCTCA
CAATGTTTACATCACTGCTGACAAACAAAAGAATGGTATCAAAGCTAACTTCAAAATTAGACACAACATT
GAAGATGGTGGTGTTCAATTAGCTGACCATTATCAACAAAATACTCCAATTGGTGATGGTCCAGTCTTGT
TACCAGACAACCATTACTTATCCTATCAATCTGCCTTATTCAAAGATCCAAACGAAAAGAGAGACCACAT
GGTCTTGTTAGAATTTTTGACTGCTGCTGGTATTACCGAGGGTATGAATGAATTGTACCTCGAGAAGTTT
TCTCAAGAACAGATCGGCGAAAACATTGTGTGCAGGGTCATTTGTACCACGGGTCAAATTCCCATCCGAG
ATTTGTCAGCTGATATTTCACAAGTGCTTAAGGAAAAACGATCCATAAAGAAAGTTTGGACATTTGGTAG
AAACCCAGCCTGTGACTATCATTTAGGAAACATTTCAAGACTGTCAAATAAGCATTTCCAAATACTACTA
GGAGAAGACGGTAACCTTTTATTGAATGACATTTCCACTAATGGGACCTGGTTAAATGGGCAAAAAGTCG
AGAAGAACAGCAATCAGTTACTGTCCCAAGGTGATGAAATAACCGTTGGTGTAGGCGTGGAATCAGATAT
TTTATCTCTGGTCATTTTCATAAACGACAAATTTAAGCAGTGCCTGGAGCAGAACAAAGTTGATCGCGGT
ACCAGTGCTGGTGGTAGTGCTGGTGGTAGTGCTGGTGGTAGTGCTGGTGGTAGTGCTGGTGGTTCCGGCA
GTGCTGGTGGTAGTGCTGGTGGTAGTACCAGTGCTGGTGGTAGTGCTGGTGGTAGTGCTGGTGGTAGTGC
TGGTGGTAGTGCTGGTGGTTSYGGCAGTGCTGGTGGTAGTGCTGGTGGTAGTRCCAGTGCTGGTGGTAGT
GCTGGTGGTAGTGCTGGTGGTAGTGCTGGTGGTAGTGCTGGTGGTTCCGGCAGTGCTGGTGGTAGTGCTG
GTGGTAGTACCAGTGCTGGTGGTAGTGCTGGTGGTAGTGCTGGTGGTAGTGCTGGTGGTAGTGCTGGTGG
TTCCGGAGGCAGCGGCGAGGGCAGCACCAAGATGAGGAGGGTGGCCACCCTGGTGGACCTGGGCACCGGC
GGCAGCGAGCTGGGCGGCCGCATGGTGAGCAAGGGCGAGGAGCTGTTCACCGGGGTGGTGCCCATCCTGG
TCGAGCTGGACGGCGACGTAAACGGCCACAAGTTCAGCGTGTCCGGCGAGGGCGAGGGCGATGCCACCTA
CGGCAAGCTGACCCTGAAGTTCATCTGCACCACCGGCAAGCTGCCCGTGCCCTGGCCCACCCTCGTGACC
ACCCTGTCCTGGGGCGTGCAGTGCTTCGCCCGCTACCCCGACCACATGAAGCAGCACGACTTCTTCAAGT
CCGCCATGCCCGAAGGCTACGTCCAGGAGCGCACCATCTTCTTCAAGGACGACGGCAACTACAAGACCCG
CGCCGAGGTGAAGTTCGAGGGCGACACCCTGGTGAACCGCATCGAGCTGAAGGGCATCGACTTCAAGGAG
GACGGCAACATCCTGGGGCACAAGCTGGAGTACAACTACATCAGCGGGAACGTCTATATCACCGCCGACA
AGCAGAAGAACGGCATCAAGGCCAACTTCAAGATCCGCCACAACATCGAGGACGGCGGCGTGCAGCTCGC
CGACCACTACCAGCAGAACACCCCCATCGGCGACGGCCCCGTGCTGCTGCCCGACAACCACTACCTGAGC
ACCCAGTCCGCCTTAAGCAAAGACCCCAACGAGAAGCGCGATCACATGGTCCTGCTGGAGTTCTTGACCG
CCGCCGGGATCACTCTCGGCATGGACGAGCTGTCTAGACTGCAGCTGCCTCCTCTGGAACGCCTGACTCT
GGATTAAGGATCCGCCCCTCTCCCTCCCCCCCCCCTAACGTTACTGGCCGAAGCCGCTTGGAATAAGGCC
GGTGTGCGTTTGTCTATATGTTATTTTCCACCATATTGCCGTCTTTTGGCAATGTGAGGGCCCGGAAACC
TGGCCCTGTCTTCTTGACGAGCATTCCTAGGGGTCTTTCCCCTCTCGCCAAAGGAATGCAAGGTCTGTTG
AATGTCGTGAAGGAAGCAGTTCCTCTGGAAGCTTCTTGAAGACAAACAACGTCTGTAGCGACCCTTTGCA
GGCAGCGGAACCCCCCACCTGGCGACAGGTGCCTCTGCGGCCAAAAGCCACGTGTATAAGATACACCTGC
AAAGGCGGCACAACCCCAGTGCCACGTTGTGAGTTGGATAGTTGTGGAAAGAGTCAAATGGCTCTCCTCA
AGCGTATTCAACAAGGGGCTGAAGGATGCCCAGAAGGTACCCCATTGTATGGGATCTGATCTGGGGCCTC
GGTACACATGCTTTACATGTGTTTAGTCGAGGTTAAAAAAACGTCTAGGCCCCCCGAACCACGGGGACGT
GGTTTTCCTTTGAAAAACACGATGATAATATGGCCACAACCATGGCCAAGCCTTTGTCTCAAGAAGAATC
CACCCTCATTGAAAGAGCAACGGCTACAATCAACAGCATCCCCATCTCTGAAGACTACAGCGTCGCCAGC
GCAGCTCTCTCTAGCGACGGCCGCATCTTCACTGGTGTCAATGTATATCATTTTACTGGGGGACCTTGTG
CAGAACTCGTGGTGCTGGGCACTGCTGCTGCTGCGGCAGCTGGCAACCTGACTTGTATCGTCGCGATCGG
AAATGAGAACAGGGGCATCTTGAGCCCCTGCGGACGGTGCCGACAGGTGCTTCTCGATCTGCATCCTGGG
ATCAAAGCCATAGTGAAGGACAGTGATGGACAGCCGACGGCAGTTGGGATTCGTGAATTGCTGCCCTCTG
GTTATGTGTGGGAGGGCTAAGTCGAGCCTCTAGAGTTAACATCGAGGGATCAAGCTTATCGATAATCAAC
CTCTGGATTACAAAATTTGTGAAAGATTGACTGGTATTCTTAACTATGTTGCTCCTTTTACGCTATGTGG
ATACGCTGCTTTAATGCCTTTGTATCATGCTATTGCTTCCCGTATGGCTTTCATTTTCTCCTCCTTGTAT
AAATCCTGGTTGCTGTCTCTTTATGAGGAGTTGTGGCCCGTTGTCAGGCAACGTGGCGTGGTGTGCACTG
TGTTTGCTGACGCAACCCCCACTGGTTGGGGCATTGCCACCACCTGTCAGCTCCTTTCCGGGACTTTCGC
TTTCCCCCTCCCTATTGCCACGGCGGAACTCATCGCCGCCTGCCTTGCCCGCTGCTGGACAGGGGCTCGG
CTGTTGGGCACTGACAATTCCGTGGTGTTGTCGGGGAAGCTGACGTCCTTTCCATGGCTGCTCGCCTGTG
TTGCCACCTGGATTCTGCGCGGGACGTCCTTCTGCTACGTCCCTTCGGCCCTCAATCCAGCGGACCTTCC
TTCCCGCGGCCTGCTGCCGGCTCTGCGGCCTCTTCCGCGTCTTCGCCTTCGCCCTCAGACGAGTCGGATC
TCCCTTTGGGCCGCCTCCCCGCATCGATACCGTCGAGACCTAGAAAAACATGGAGCAATCACAAGTAGCA
ATACAGCAGCTACCAATGCTGATTGTGCCTGGCTAGAAGCACAAGAGGAGGAGGAGGTGGGTTTTCCAGT
CACACCTCAGGTACCTTTAAGACCAATGACTTACAAGGCAGCTGTAGATCTTAGCCACTTTTTAAAAGAA
AAGGGGGGACTGGAAGGGCTAATTCACTCCCAACGAAGACAAGATATCCTTGATCTGTGGATCTACCACA
CACAAGGCTACTTCCCTGATTGGCAGAACTACACACCAGGGCCAGGGATCAGATATCCACTGACCTTTGG
ATGGTGCTACAAGCTAGTACCAGTTGAGCAAGAGAAGGTAGAAGAAGCCAATGAAGGAGAGAACACCCGC
TTGTTACACCCTGTGAGCCTGCATGGGATGGATGACCCGGAGAGAGAAGTATTAGAGTGGAGGTTTGACA
GCCGCCTAGCATTTCATCACATGGCCCGAGAGCTGCATCCGGACTGTACTGGGTCTCTCTGGTTAGACCA
GATCTGAGCCTGGGAGCTCTCTGGCTAACTAGGGAACCCACTGCTTAAGCCTCAATAAAGCTTGCCTTGA
GTGCTTCAAGTAGTGTGTGCCCGTCTGTTGTGTGACTCTGGTAACTAGAGATCCCTCAGACCCTTTTAGT
CAGTGTGGAAAATCTCTAGCAGGGCCCGTTTAAACCCGCTGATCAGCCTCGACTGTGCCTTCTAGTTGCC
AGCCATCTGTTGTTTGCCCCTCCCCCGTGCCTTCCTTGACCCTGGAAGGTGCCACTCCCACTGTCCTTTC
CTAATAAAATGAGGAAATTGCATCGCATTGTCTGAGTAGGTGTCATTCTATTCTGGGGGGTGGGGTGGGG
CAGGACAGCAAGGGGGAGGATTGGGAAGACAATAGCAGGCATGCTGGGGATGCGGTGGGCTCTATGGCTT
CTGAGGCGGAAAGAACCAGCTGGGGCTCTAGGGGGTATCCCC
[124 nt withheld, positions 8513-8636]
C
[91 nt withheld, positions 8638-8728]
A
[49 nt withheld, positions 8730-8778]
CCTTTGACGTTGGAGTCCACGTTCTTT
[37 nt withheld, positions 8806-8842]
ACCCTATCTCGGTCTATTCTTTTGATTTATAAGGGATTTTGCCGATTTCGGCCTATTGGTTAAAAAATGA
GCTGATTTAACAAAAATTTAACGCGAATTAATTCTGTGGAATGTGTGTCAGTTAGGGTGTGGAAAGTCCC
CAGGCTCCCCAGCAGGCAGAAGTATGCAAAGCATGCATCTCAATTAGTCAGCAACCAGGTGTGGAAAGTC
CCCAGGCTCCCCAGCAGGCAGAAGTATGCAAAGCATGCATCTCAATTAGTCAGCAACCATAGTCCCGCCC
CTAACTCCGCCCATCCCGCCCCTAACTCCGCCCAGTTCCGCCCATTCTCCGCCCCATGGCTGACTAATTT
TTTTTATTTATGCAGAGGCCGAGGCCGCCTCTGCCTCTGAGCTATTCCAGAAGTAGTGAGGAGGCTTTTT
TGGAGGCCTAGGCTTTTGCAAAAAGCTCCCGGGAGCTTGTATATCCATTTTCGGATCTGATCAGCACGTG
TTGACAATTAATCATCGGCATAGTATATCGGCATAGTATAATACGACAAGGTGAGGAACTAAACCATGGC
CAAGTTGACCAGTGCCGTTCCGGTGCTCACCGCGCGCGACGTCGCCGGAGCGGTCGAGTTCTGGACCGAC
CGGCTCGGGTTCTCCCGGGACTTCGTGGAGGACGACTTCGCCGGTGTGGTCCGGGACGACGTGACCCTGT
TCATCAGCGCGGTCCAGGACCAGGTGGTGCCGGACAACACCCTGGCCTGGGTGTGGGTGCGCGGCCTGGA
CGAGCTGTACGCCGAGTGGTCGGAGGTCGTGTCCACGAACTTCCGGGACGCCTCCGGGCCGGCCATGACC
GAGATCGGCGAGCAGCCGTGGGGGCGGGAGTTCGCCCTGCGCGACCCGGCCGGCAACTGCGTGCACTTCG
TGGCCGAGGAGCAGGACTGACACGTGCTACGAGATTTCGATTCCACCGCCGCCTTCTATGAAAGGTTGGG
CTTCGGAATCGTTTTCCGGGACGCCGGCTGGATGATCCTCCAGCGCGGGGATCTCATGCTGGAGTTCTTC
GCCCACCCCAACTTGTTTATTGCAGCTTATAATGGTTACAAATAAAGCAATAGCATCACAAATTTCACAA
ATAAAGCATTTTTTTCACTGCATTCTAGTTGTGGTTTGTCCAAACTCATCAATGTATCTTATCATGTCTG
TATACCGTCGACCTCTAGCTAGAGCTTGGCGTAATCATGGTCATAGCTGTTTCCTGTGTGAAATTGTTAT
CCGCTCACAATTCCACACAACATACGAGCCGGAAGCATAAAGTGTAAAGCCTGGGGTGCCTAATGAGTGA
GCTAACTCACATTAATTGCGTTGCGCTCACTGCCCGCTTTCCAGTCGGGAAACCTGTCGTGCCAGCTGCA
TTAATGAATCGGCCAACGCGCGGGGAGAGGCGGTTTGCGTATTGGGCGCTCTTCCGCTTCCTCGCTCACT
GACTCGCTGCGCTCGGTCGTTCGGCTGCGGCGAGCGGTATCAGCTCACTCAAAGGCGGTAATACGGTTAT
CCACAGAATCAGGGGATAACGCAGGAAAGAACATGTGAGCAAAAGGCCAGCAAAAGGCCAGGAACCGTAA
AAAGGCCGCGTTGCTGGCGTTTTTCCATAGGCTCCGCCCCCCTGACGAGCATCACAAAAATCGACGCTCA
AGTCAGAGGTGGCGAAACCCGACAGGACTATAAAGATACCAGGCGTTTCCCCCTGGAAGCTCCCTCGTGC
GCTCTCCTGTTCCGACCCTGCCGCTTACCGGATACCTGTCCGCCTTTCTCCCTTCGGGAAGCGTGGCGCT
TTCTCATAGCTCACGCTGTAGGTATCTCAGTTCGGTGTAGGTCGTTCGCTCCAAGCTGGGCTGTGTGCAC
GAACCCCCCGTTCAGCCCGACCGCTGCGCCTTATCCGGTAACTATCGTCTTGAGTCCAACCCGGTAAGAC
ACGACTTATCGCCACTGGCAGCAGCCACTGGTAACAGGATTAGCAGAGCGAGGTATGTAGGCGGTGCTAC
AGAGTTCTTGAAGTGGTGGCCTAACTACGGCTACACTAGAAGAACAGTATTTGGTATCTGCGCTCTGCTG
AAGCCAGTTACCTTCGGAAAAAGAGTTGGTAGCTCTTGATCCGGCAAACAAACCACCGCTGGTAGCGGTG
GTTTTTTTGTTTGCAAGCAGCAGATTACGCGCAGAAAAAAAGGATCTCAAGAAGATCCTTTGATCTTTTC
TACGGGGTCTGACGCTCAGTGGAACGAAAACTCACGTTAAGGGATTTTGGTCATGAGATTATCAAAAAGG
ATCTTCACCTAGATCCTTTTAAATTAAAAATGAAGTTTTAAATCAATCTAAAGTATATATGAGTAAACTT
GGTCTGACAGTTACCAATGCTTAATCAGTGAGGCACCTATCTCAGCGATCTGTCTATTTCGTTCATCCAT
AGTTGCCTGACTCCCCGTCGTGTAGATAACTACGATACGGGAGGGCTTACCATCTGGCCCCAGTGCTGCA
ATGATACCGCGAGACCCACGCTCACCGGCTCCAGATTTATCAGCAATAAACCAGCCAGCCGGAAGGGCCG
AGCGCAGAAGTGGTCCTGCAACTTTATCCGCCTCCATCCAGTCTATTAATTGTTGCCGGGAAGCTAGAGT
AAGTAGTTCGCCAGTTAATAGTTTGCGCAACGTTGTTGCCATTGCTACAGGCATCGTGGTGTCACGCTCG
TCGTTTGGTATGGCTTCATTCAGCTCCGGTTCCCAACGATCAAGGCGAGTTACATGATCCCCCATGTTGT
GCAAAAAAGCGGTTAGCTCCTTCGGTCCTCCGATCGTTGTCAGAAGTAAGTTGGCCGCAGTGTTATCACT
CATGGTTATGGCAGCACTGCATAATTCTCTTACTGTCATGCCATCCGTAAGATGCTTTTCTGTGACTGGT
GAGTACTCAACCAAGTCATTCTGAGAATAGTGTATGCGGCGACCGAGTTGCTCTTGCCCGGCGTCAATAC
GGGATAATACCGCGCCACATAGCAGAACTTTAAAAGTGCTCATCATTGGAAAACGTTCTTCGGGGCGAAA
ACTCTCAAGGATCTTACCGCTGTTGAGATCCAGTTCGATGTAACCCACTCGTGCACCCAACTGATCTTCA
GCATCTTTTACTTTCACCAGCGTTTCTGGGTGAGCAAAAACAGGAAGGCAAAATGCCGCAAAAAAGGGAA
TAAGGGCGACACGGAAATGTTGAATACTCATACTCTTCCTTTTTCAATATTATTGAAGCATTTATCAGGG
TTATTGTCTCATGAGCGGATACATATTTGAATGTATTTAGAAAAATAAACAAATAGGGGTTCCGCGCACA
TTTCCCCGAAAAGTGCCACCTGACGTCGACGGATCGGGAGATCTCCCGATCCCCTATGGTGCACTCTCAG
TACAATCTGCTCTGATGCCGCATAGTTAAGCCAGTATCTGCTCCCTGCTTGTGTGTTGGAGGTCGCTGAG
TAGTGCGCGAGCAAAATTTAAGCTACAACAAGGCAAGGCTTGACCGACAATTGCATGAAGAATCTGCTTA
GGGTTAGGCGTTTTGCGCTGCTTCGCGATGTACGGGCCAGATATACGCGTT
